Addgene plasmid #162257: 6NM4
Purpose: Bacterial Expression
Depositing lab: Cheryl Arrowsmith. Depositing organization: University of Toronto.
Backbone
  Vector backbone: pET28-MHL
  Backbone manufacturer: SGC (Addgene Plasmid # 26096)
  Vector type: Bacterial Expression
Growth in bacteria
  Bacterial resistance: Kanamycin, 50 μg/mL
  Growth temperature: 37°C
  Growth strain: DH5alpha
  Copy number: Low Copy
Gene/Insert
  Gene/Insert name: PRDM9 (alt name: PRDM9:JMC025-B01:C212691)
  Species: H. sapiens (human)
  Insert size (bp): 573
  Entrez Gene: PRDM9 (a.k.a. KMT8B, MEISETZ, MSBP3, PFM6, ZNF899)
  Promoter: T7
  Tag / fusion protein: 6xHis-TEV (N terminal on insert)
  Cloning method: Ligation Independent Cloning
  Sequencing primers: 5′ T7; 3′ T7-term
Terms and licenses: Academic/Nonprofit Terms; Industry Terms: Not Available to Industry
Depositor comments: N-terminal tag AA:MHHHHHHSSGRENLYFQG. SGC Clone ID:PRDM9:JMC025-B01:C212691. SGC Clone ID:http://www.thesgc.org/structures/6NM4/
How to cite: 6NM4 was a gift from Cheryl Arrowsmith (Addgene plasmid # 162257 ; http://n2t.net/addgene:162257 ; RRID:Addgene_162257)
