[The description below was written by a language model from this plasmid's Addgene catalogue record and pLannotate feature annotations shown in this document.]
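Description:
6NM4 is a bacterial expression plasmid built on the pET28-MHL backbone, a pET-type vector adapted for ligation-independent cloning. It carries a 573 bp fragment of human PRDM9, a PR/SET-domain histone methyltransferase also known as KMT8B or MEISETZ. The plasmid name and the depositor's link to a structural genomics clone entry suggest the construct was made to produce protein for a structure determination. The record does not state which residues or domain the fragment covers. The automated annotation labels the coding region as a fragment of PRDM7, which most likely reflects the close similarity between these paralogues. The catalogue entry identifies the insert as PRDM9.

Expression is driven by a T7 promoter followed by a lac operator and the phage T7 gene 10 ribosome binding site, and it ends at a T7 terminator. The plasmid also encodes lacI, so transcription stays repressed until it is induced with IPTG in a host that supplies T7 RNA polymerase. The protein is made with an N-terminal hexahistidine tag followed by a TEV protease site, which allows metal-affinity purification and later removal of the tag. A further His-tag sequence and a short T7 gene 10-derived segment are annotated downstream of the insert. These appear to be vector remnants, and the record does not say whether they are translated.

Selection is by kanamycin resistance through the aph(3')-Ia gene. Replication relies on a pBR322/ColE1-type origin together with rop and the bom region, which is consistent with the listed low copy number. An f1 origin is also present, and the short tetracycline-resistance fragments are non-functional backbone remnants.
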