Features (pLannotate 1.2.2; 19 found; start..end, strand, type, name):
      1..19      +  promoter       T7 promoter: promoter for bacteriophage T7 RNA polymerase
     20..44      +  protein_bind   lac operator: The lac repressor binds to the lac operator to inhibit transcription in E. coli. This inhibition can be relieved by adding lactose or isopropyl-β-D-thiogalactopyranoside (IPTG). lac repressor encoded by lacI
     59..81      +  RBS            RBS: efficient ribosome binding site from bacteriophage T7 gene 10 (Olins and Rangwala, 1989)
     64..663     +  CDS            PRDM7 (fragment): PRDM7_HUMAN - Also known as PFM4. Experimental evidence at protein level: Swiss-Prot protein existence level 1. Probable histone methyltransferase. From Homo sapiens (Human).
    744..761     +  CDS            9xHis (fragment): 9xHis affinity tag
    771..820     +  CDS            SET1 (fragment): solubility-enhancement tag derived from T7 phage gene 10B
    828..875     +  terminator     T7 terminator: transcription terminator for bacteriophage T7 RNA polymerase
    912..1340    +  rep_origin     f1 ori (sequence partly withheld): f1 bacteriophage origin of replication; arrow indicates direction of (+) strand synthesis
   1393..1450    +  promoter       AmpR promoter (fragment): bla
   1459..2274    -  CDS            KanR: aminoglycoside phosphotransferase; aph(3')-Ia; confers resistance to kanamycin in bacteria or G418 (Geneticin®) in eukaryotes
   2396..2984    +  rep_origin     ori: high-copy-number ColE1/pMB1/pBR322/pUC origin of replication
   3170..3309    -  misc_feature   bom: basis of mobility region from pBR322
   3411..3602    -  CDS            rop: Rop protein, which maintains plasmids at low copy number; rop
   3619..3999    +  CDS            YPB1_ECOLX: Protein predicted: Swiss-Prot protein existence level 4. From Escherichia coli.
   4071..4362    -  CDS            TcR (fragment): tetracycline efflux protein; tet; confers resistance to tetracycline
   4377..4398    -  protein_bind   CAP binding site: CAP binding activates transcription in the presence of cAMP. E. coli catabolite activator protein
   4411..5493    -  CDS            lacI: lac repressor; lacI; The lac repressor binds to the lac operator to inhibit transcription in E. coli. This inhibition can be relieved by adding lactose or isopropyl-β-D-thiogalactopyranoside (IPTG).
   5494..5571    -  promoter       lacI promoter: lacI
   5579..5858    -  CDS            TcR (fragment): tetracycline efflux protein; tet; confers resistance to tetracycline
>Addgene plasmid #162257 | 6NM4 | addgene full sequence | sequence record 319826 | Addgene NGS Result
TAATACGACTCACTATAGGGGAATTGTGAGCGGATAACAATTCCCCTCTAGAAATAATTTTGTTTAACTT
TAAGAAGGAGATATACCATGCATCATCATCATCATCACAGCAGCGGCAGAGAAAACTTGTATTTCCAGGG
CAGCGAGCCGCAGGATGATGATTACCTCTATTGTGAGATGTGTCAGAACTTCTTCATTGACAGCTGTGCT
GCCCATGGGCCCCCTACATTTGTAAAGGACAGTGCAGTGGACAAGGGGCACCCCAACCGTTCAGCCCTCA
GTCTGCCCCCAGGGCTGAGAATTGGGCCATCAGGCATCCCTCAGGCTGGGCTTGGAGTATGGAATGAGGC
ATCTGATCTGCCGCTGGGTCTGCACTTTGGCCCTTATGAGGGCCGAATTACAGAAGACGAAGAGGCAGCC
AACAATGGATACTCCTGGCTGATCACCAAGGGGAGAAACTGCTATGAGTATGTGGATGGAAAAGATAAAT
CCTGGGCCAACTGGATGAGGTATGTGAACTGTGCCCGGGATGATGAAGAGCAGAACCTGGTGGCCTTCCA
GTACCACAGGCAGATCTTCTATAGAACCTGCCGAGTCATTAGGCCAGGCTGTGAACTGCTGGTCTGGTAT
GGGGATGAATACGGCCAGGAACTGGGCATCAAGTGGGGCAGCAAGTGGAAGAAAGAGCTCATGGCAGGGA
GAGAACCAAAGCCATGATGACGAAGCTTGCGGCCGCACTCGAGCACCACCACCACCACCACTGAGATCCG
GCTGCTAACAAAGCCCGAAAGGAAGCTGAGTTGGCTGCTGCCACCGCTGAGCAATAACTAGCATAACCCC
TTGGGGCCTCTAAACGGGTCTTGAGGGGTTTTTTGCTGAAAGGAGGAACTATATCCGGATTGGCGAATGG
G
[124 nt withheld, positions 912-1035]
C
[91 nt withheld, positions 1037-1127]
A
[49 nt withheld, positions 1129-1177]
CCTTTGACGTTGGAGTCCACGTTCTTT
[37 nt withheld, positions 1205-1241]
ACCCTATCTCGGTCTATTCTTTTGATTTATAAGGGATTTTGCCGATTTCGGCCTATTGGTTAAAAAATGA
GCTGATTTAACAAAAATTTAACGCGAATTTTAACAAAATATTAACGCTTACAATTTAGGTGGCACTTTTC
GGGGAAATGTGCGCGGAACCCCTATTTGTTTATTTTTCTAAATACATTCAAATATGTATCCGCTCATGAA
TTAATTCTTAGAAAAACTCATCGAGCATCAAATGAAACTGCAATTTATTCATATCAGGATTATCAATACC
ATATTTTTGAAAAAGCCGTTTCTGTAATGAAGGAGAAAACTCACCGAGGCAGTTCCATAGGATGGCAAGA
TCCTGGTATCGGTCTGCGATTCCGACTCGTCCAACATCAATACAACCTATTAATTTCCCCTCGTCAAAAA
TAAGGTTATCAAGTGAGAAATCACCATGAGTGACGACTGAATCCGGTGAGAATGGCAAAAGTTTATGCAT
TTCTTTCCAGACTTGTTCAACAGGCCAGCCATTACGCTCGTCATCAAAATCACTCGCATCAACCAAACCG
TTATTCATTCGTGATTGCGCCTGAGCGAGACGAAATACGCGATCGCTGTTAAAAGGACAATTACAAACAG
GAATCGAATGCAACCGGCGCAGGAACACTGCCAGCGCATCAACAATATTTTCACCTGAATCAGGATATTC
TTCTAATACCTGGAATGCTGTTTTCCCGGGGATCGCAGTGGTGAGTAACCATGCATCATCAGGAGTACGG
ATAAAATGCTTGATGGTCGGAAGAGGCATAAATTCCGTCAGCCAGTTTAGTCTGACCATCTCATCTGTAA
CATCATTGGCAACGCTACCTTTGCCATGTTTCAGAAACAACTCTGGCGCATCGGGCTTCCCATACAATCG
ATAGATTGTCGCACCTGATTGCCCGACATTATCGCGAGCCCATTTATACCCATATAAATCAGCATCCATG
TTGGAATTTAATCGCGGCCTAGAGCAAGACGTTTCCCGTTGAATATGGCTCATAACACCCCTTGTATTAC
TGTTTATGTAAGCAGACAGTTTTATTGTTCATGACCAAAATCCCTTAACGTGAGTTTTCGTTCCACTGAG
CGTCAGACCCCGTAGAAAAGATCAAAGGATCTTCTTGAGATCCTTTTTTTCTGCGCGTAATCTGCTGCTT
GCAAACAAAAAAACCACCGCTACCAGCGGTGGTTTGTTTGCCGGATCAAGAGCTACCAACTCTTTTTCCG
AAGGTAACTGGCTTCAGCAGAGCGCAGATACCAAATACTGTCCTTCTAGTGTAGCCGTAGTTAGGCCACC
ACTTCAAGAACTCTGTAGCACCGCCTACATACCTCGCTCTGCTAATCCTGTTACCAGTGGCTGCTGCCAG
TGGCGATAAGTCGTGTCTTACCGGGTTGGACTCAAGACGATAGTTACCGGATAAGGCGCAGCGGTCGGGC
TGAACGGGGGGTTCGTGCACACAGCCCAGCTTGGAGCGAACGACCTACACCGAACTGAGATACCTACAGC
GTGAGCTATGAGAAAGCGCCACGCTTCCCGAAGGGAGAAAGGCGGACAGGTATCCGGTAAGCGGCAGGGT
CGGAACAGGAGAGCGCACGAGGGAGCTTCCAGGGGGAAACGCCTGGTATCTTTATAGTCCTGTCGGGTTT
CGCCACCTCTGACTTGAGCGTCGATTTTTGTGATGCTCGTCAGGGGGGCGGAGCCTATGGAAAAACGCCA
GCAACGCGGCCTTTTTACGGTTCCTGGCCTTTTGCTGGCCTTTTGCTCACATGTTCTTTCCTGCGTTATC
CCCTGATTCTGTGGATAACCGTATTACCGCCTTTGAGTGAGCTGATACCGCTCGCCGCAGCCGAACGACC
GAGCGCAGCGAGTCAGTGAGCGAGGAAGCGGAAGAGCGCCTGATGCGGTATTTTCTCCTTACGCATCTGT
GCGGTATTTCACACCGCAATGGTGCACTCTCAGTACAATCTGCTCTGATGCCGCATAGTTAAGCCAGTAT
ACACTCCGCTATCGCTACGTGACTGGGTCATGGCTGCGCCCCGACACCCGCCAACACCCGCTGACGCGCC
CTGACGGGCTTGTCTGCTCCCGGCATCCGCTTACAGACAAGCTGTGACCGTCTCCGGGAGCTGCATGTGT
CAGAGGTTTTCACCGTCATCACCGAAACGCGCGAGGCAGCTGCGGTAAAGCTCATCAGCGTGGTCGTGAA
GCGATTCACAGATGTCTGCCTGTTCATCCGCGTCCAGCTCGTTGAGTTTCTCCAGAAGCGTTAATGTCTG
GCTTCTGATAAAGCGGGCCATGTTAAGGGCGGTTTTTTCCTGTTTGGTCACTGATGCCTCCGTGTAAGGG
GGATTTCTGTTCATGGGGGTAATGATACCGATGAAACGAGAGAGGATGCTCACGATACGGGTTACTGATG
ATGAACATGCCCGGTTACTGGAACGTTGTGAGGGTAAACAACTGGCGGTATGGATGCGGCGGGACCAGAG
AAAAATCACTCAGGGTCAATGCCAGCGCTTCGTTAATACAGATGTAGGTGTTCCACAGGGTAGCCAGCAG
CATCCTGCGATGCAGATCCGGAACATAATGGTGCAGGGCGCTGACTTCCGCGTTTCCAGACTTTACGAAA
CACGGAAACCGAAGACCATTCATGTTGTTGCTCAGGTCGCAGACGTTTTGCAGCAGCAGTCGCTTCACGT
TCGCTCGCGTATCGGTGATTCATTCTGCTAACCAGTAAGGCAACCCCGCCAGCCTAGCCGGGTCCTCAAC
GACAGGAGCACGATCATGCGCACCCGTGGGGCCGCCATGCCGGCGATAATGGCCTGCTTCTCGCCGAAAC
GTTTGGTGGCGGGACCAGTGACGAAGGCTTGAGCGAGGGCGTGCAAGATTCCGAATACCGCAAGCGACAG
GCCGATCATCGTCGCGCTCCAGCGAAAGCGGTCCTCGCCGAAAATGACCCAGAGCGCTGCCGGCACCTGT
CCTACGAGTTGCATGATAAAGAAGACAGTCATAAGTGCGGCGACGATAGTCATGCCCCGCGCCCACCGGA
AGGAGCTGACTGGGTTGAAGGCTCTCAAGGGCATCGGTCGAGATCCCGGTGCCTAATGAGTGAGCTAACT
TACATTAATTGCGTTGCGCTCACTGCCCGCTTTCCAGTCGGGAAACCTGTCGTGCCAGCTGCATTAATGA
ATCGGCCAACGCGCGGGGAGAGGCGGTTTGCGTATTGGGCGCCAGGGTGGTTTTTCTTTTCACCAGTGAG
ACGGGCAACAGCTGATTGCCCTTCACCGCCTGGCCCTGAGAGAGTTGCAGCAAGCGGTCCACGCTGGTTT
GCCCCAGCAGGCGAAAATCCTGTTTGATGGTGGTTAACGGCGGGATATAACATGAGCTGTCTTCGGTATC
GTCGTATCCCACTACCGAGATATCCGCACCAACGCGCAGCCCGGACTCGGTAATGGCGCGCATTGCGCCC
AGCGCCATCTGATCGTTGGCAACCAGCATCGCAGTGGGAACGATGCCCTCATTCAGCATTTGCATGGTTT
GTTGAAAACCGGACATGGCACTCCAGTCGCCTTCCCGTTCCGCTATCGGCTGAATTTGATTGCGAGTGAG
ATATTTATGCCAGCCAGCCAGACGCAGACGCGCCGAGACAGAACTTAATGGGCCCGCTAACAGCGCGATT
TGCTGGTGACCCAATGCGACCAGATGCTCCACGCCCAGTCGCGTACCGTCTTCATGGGAGAAAATAATAC
TGTTGATGGGTGTCTGGTCAGAGACATCAAGAAATAACGCCGGAACATTAGTGCAGGCAGCTTCCACAGC
AATGGCATCCTGGTCATCCAGCGGATAGTTAATGATCAGCCCACTGACGCGTTGCGCGAGAAGATTGTGC
ACCGCCGCTTTACAGGCTTCGACGCCGCTTCGTTCTACCATCGACACCACCACGCTGGCACCCAGTTGAT
CGGCGCGAGATTTAATCGCCGCGACAATTTGCGACGGCGCGTGCAGGGCCAGACTGGAGGTGGCAACGCC
AATCAGCAACGACTGTTTGCCCGCCAGTTGTTGTGCCACGCGGTTGGGAATGTAATTCAGCTCCGCCATC
GCCGCTTCCACTTTTTCCCGCGTTTTCGCAGAAACGTGGCTGGCCTGGTTCACCACGCGGGAAACGGTCT
GATAAGAGACACCGGCATACTCTGCGACATCGTATAACGTTACTGGTTTCACATTCACCACCCTGAATTG
ACTCTCTTCCGGGCGCTATCATGCCATACCGCGAAAGGTTTTGCGCCATTCGATGGTGTCCGGGATCTCG
ACGCTCTCCCTTATGCGACTCCTGCATTAGGAAGCAGCCCAGTAGTAGGTTGAGGCCGTTGAGCACCGCC
GCCGCAAGGAATGGTGCATGCAAGGAGATGGCGCCCAACAGTCCCCCGGCCACGGGGCCTGCCACCATAC
CCACGCCGAAACAAGCGCTCATGAGCCCGAAGTGGCGAGCCCGATCTTCCCCATCGGTGATGTCGGCGAT
ATAGGCGCCAGCAACCGCACCTGTGGCGCCGGTGATGCCGGCCACGATGCGTCCGGCGTAGAGGATCGAG
ATCTCGATCCCGCGAAAT
