>Addgene plasmid #162257 | 6NM4 | depositor partial sequence | sequence record 314540 | Insert sequence
AGCGAGCCGCAGGATGATGATTACCTCTATTGTGAGATGTGTCAGAACTTCTTCATTGACAGCTGTGCTG
CCCATGGGCCCCCTACATTTGTAAAGGACAGTGCAGTGGACAAGGGGCACCCCAACCGTTCAGCCCTCAG
TCTGCCCCCAGGGCTGAGAATTGGGCCATCAGGCATCCCTCAGGCTGGGCTTGGAGTATGGAATGAGGCA
TCTGATCTGCCGCTGGGTCTGCACTTTGGCCCTTATGAGGGCCGAATTACAGAAGACGAAGAGGCAGCCA
ACAATGGATACTCCTGGCTGATCACCAAGGGGAGAAACTGCTATGAGTATGTGGATGGAAAAGATAAATC
CTGGGCCAACTGGATGAGGTATGTGAACTGTGCCCGGGATGATGAAGAGCAGAACCTGGTGGCCTTCCAG
TACCACAGGCAGATCTTCTATAGAACCTGCCGAGTCATTAGGCCAGGCTGTGAACTGCTGGTCTGGTATG
GGGATGAATACGGCCAGGAACTGGGCATCAAGTGGGGCAGCAAGTGGAAGAAAGAGCTCATGGCAGGGAG
AGAACCAAAGCCA
